Addgene plasmid #214628: pGL4_10xUAS-CMVmin-BC0401-luc2
Purpose: barcoded assay, UAS sensor for split TEV assays
Depositing lab: Michael Wehr. Depositing organization: Systasy Bioscience GmbH. Publication: Protocol for identifying properties of ERBB receptor antagonists using the barcoded ERBBprofiler assay. Popovic L, Rossner MJ, Wehr MC. STAR Protoc. 2024 Apr 16;5(2):102987. doi: 10.1016/j.xpro.2024.102987. PubMed 38635397.
Backbone
  Vector backbone: pGL4
  Vector type: Mammalian Expression, Luciferase
Growth in bacteria
  Bacterial resistance: Ampicillin, 100 μg/mL
  Growth temperature: 37°C
  Growth strain: DH5alpha
  Copy number: High Copy
Gene/Insert
  Gene/Insert name: 10x clustered UAS element with barcode 0401
  Species: Synthetic
  Cloning method: Gateway Cloning
Terms and licenses: Academic/Nonprofit Terms; Industry Terms: Not Available to Industry
How to cite: pGL4_10xUAS-CMVmin-BC0401-luc2 was a gift from Michael Wehr (Addgene plasmid # 214628 ; http://n2t.net/addgene:214628 ; RRID:Addgene_214628)
