[The description below was written by a language model from this plasmid's Addgene catalogue record and pLannotate feature annotations shown in this document.]
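Description:
pGL4_10xUAS-CMVmin-BC0401-luc2 is a 6.7 kb mammalian luciferase reporter plasmid built on the pGL4 backbone and assembled by Gateway cloning. It is propagated in E. coli as a high-copy plasmid through a ColE1/pUC-type origin with ampicillin selection (AmpR). The backbone also carries an SV40 enhancer/early promoter driving a hygromycin B phosphotransferase gene with a synthetic poly(A) signal, which would allow selection of stably transfected mammalian cells. A synthetic poly(A) signal and an RNA polymerase II pause site sit upstream of the reporter cassette, an arrangement that limits read-through transcription from the backbone into the sensor.

The payload is a synthetic Gal4-responsive sensor. Clustered UAS sites (ten copies by name; the automated annotation picks up only several fragments) lie between attB1 and attB4 sites, followed by a minimal CMV promoter, which has low basal activity and depends on a Gal4 DNA-binding-domain activator being recruited to the UAS elements. Between attB3 and attB2 is a short segment flanked by T3 and T7 promoter sequences. This is presumably where barcode 0401 resides, although the barcode itself is not annotated in the feature table. Downstream is the firefly luc2 coding sequence fused to hCL1 and hPEST degradation sequences, which shorten reporter half-life so that the signal tracks changes in transcription more closely. An SV40 poly(A) signal is annotated after it.

According to the record, the plasmid serves as the UAS sensor in barcoded split-TEV assays, associated with profiling of ERBB receptor antagonists. In such assays, reconstituted TEV protease typically releases a Gal4-based transcription factor. That factor then activates the sensor, giving both a luciferase readout and a transcribed barcode that lets many assays be pooled and read together.
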