Features (pLannotate 1.2.2; 25 found; start..end, strand, type, name):
     47..71      +  protein_bind   attB1: mutant version of attB; recombination site for the Gateway® BP reaction BP Clonase™
    101..119     +  protein_bind   5X UAS (fragment): five tandem copies of the "ScaI site" 17-mer CGGAGTACTGTCCTCCG, an upstream activating sequence (UAS) that efficiently binds yeast Gal4 (Webster et al., 1988; Pfeiffer et al., 2010) GAL4
    187..204     +  protein_bind   5X UAS (fragment): five tandem copies of the "ScaI site" 17-mer CGGAGTACTGTCCTCCG, an upstream activating sequence (UAS) that efficiently binds yeast Gal4 (Webster et al., 1988; Pfeiffer et al., 2010) GAL4
    235..253     +  protein_bind   5X UAS (fragment): five tandem copies of the "ScaI site" 17-mer CGGAGTACTGTCCTCCG, an upstream activating sequence (UAS) that efficiently binds yeast Gal4 (Webster et al., 1988; Pfeiffer et al., 2010) GAL4
    321..338     +  protein_bind   5X UAS (fragment): five tandem copies of the "ScaI site" 17-mer CGGAGTACTGTCCTCCG, an upstream activating sequence (UAS) that efficiently binds yeast Gal4 (Webster et al., 1988; Pfeiffer et al., 2010) GAL4
    358..378     -  protein_bind   attB4: mutant version of attB; core recombination site for the Gateway® BP reaction BP Clonase™
    394..431     +  promoter       minimal CMV promoter: human cytomegalovirus (CMV) immediate early promoter
    514..534     +  protein_bind   attB3: mutant version of attB; core recombination site for the Gateway® BP reaction BP Clonase™
    561..579     +  promoter       T3 promoter: promoter for bacteriophage T3 RNA polymerase
    643..661     -  promoter       T7 promoter: promoter for bacteriophage T7 RNA polymerase
    688..708     -  protein_bind   attB2: mutant version of attB; core recombination site for the Gateway® BP reaction BP Clonase™
    773..2425    +  CDS            luciferase: firefly luciferase synthetic luc2 version of the luciferase gene
   2429..2476    +  CDS            hCL1: non-ORF yeast peptide conferring ubiquitin-dependent degradation human codon-optimized
   2483..2599    +  CDS            hPEST: PEST degradation sequence from mouse ornithine decarboxylase human codon-optimized
   2648..2769    -  polyA_signal   SV40 poly(A) signal: SV40 polyadenylation signal
   2795..2926    -  CDS            LT_SV40 (fragment): Experimental evidence at protein level: Swiss-Prot protein existence level 1. Isoform 17kT antigen targets host RBL2 for degradation and promotes cell proliferation. Transactivates host cyclin A promoter through its J domain. From Simian virus 40 (SV40).
   2963..3320    +  promoter       SV40 promoter: SV40 enhancer and early promoter
   3351..4388    +  CDS            HygR: hygromycin B phosphotransferase confers resistance to hygromycin
   4412..4460    +  polyA_signal   poly(A) signal: synthetic polyadenylation signal
   4476..4607    +  CDS            TcR (fragment): tetracycline efflux protein; tet; confers resistance to tetracycline
   4787..5375    -  rep_origin     ori: high-copy-number ColE1/pMB1/pBR322/pUC origin of replication
   5575..6435    -  CDS            AmpR: β-lactamase confers resistance to ampicillin, carbenicillin, and related antibiotics
   6436..6477    -  promoter       AmpR promoter (fragment): bla
   6540..6588    +  polyA_signal   poly(A) signal: synthetic polyadenylation signal
   6602..6693    +  misc_feature   pause site: RNA polymerase II transcriptional pause signal from the human α2 globin gene
>Addgene plasmid #214628 | pGL4_10xUAS-CMVmin-BC0401-luc2 | addgene full sequence | sequence record 423965 | Addgene NGS Result
GGCCTAACTGGCCGGTACCTGAGCTCGCTAGCCTCGAGGATATCAAACAAGTTTGTACAAAAAAGCAGGC
TCCCTAACTGGCCGGTACCGAGTTTCTAGACGGAGTACTGTCCTCCGAGCGGAGTACTGTCCTCCGACTC
GAGCGGAGTACTGTCCTCCGATCGGAGTACTGTCCTCCGCGAATTCCGGAGTACTGTCCTCCGAAGACGC
TAGTGCCGGTACCGAGTTTCTAGACGGAGTACTGTCCTCCGAGCGGAGTACTGTCCTCCGACTCGAGCGG
AGTACTGTCCTCCGATCGGAGTACTGTCCTCCGCGAATTCCGGAGTACTGTCCTCCGAAGACGCTAGCGG
GGGGCTACAACTTTTCTATACAAAGTTGCGGTACCCGGGTCGAGTAGGCGTGTACGGTGGGAGGCCTATA
TAAGCAGAGCTCGTTTAGTGAACCGTCAGATCGCCTGGAGACGCCATCCACGCTGTTTTGACCTCCATAG
AAGACACCGGGACCGATCCAGCCCAACTTTGTATAATAAAGTTGAGCTAGTTGCTAAGTCTGCCGAGTAG
AATTAACCCTCACTAAAGGGTAGGTGACACTATTTACATCATCTATACTACATTGTCCCTCAACATATCA
ATCATCTATCTACCTATAGTGAGTCGTATTAGTAGACGCGAGTCAATGCATGTACGACAGCTTTCTTGTA
CAAAGTGGTTCGATATCAAGATCTGGCCTCGGCGGCCAAGCTTGGCAATCCGGTACTGTTGGTAAAGCCA
CCATGGAAGATGCCAAAAACATTAAGAAGGGCCCAGCGCCATTCTACCCACTCGAAGACGGGACCGCCGG
CGAGCAGCTGCACAAAGCCATGAAGCGCTACGCCCTGGTGCCCGGCACCATCGCCTTTACCGACGCACAT
ATCGAGGTGGACATTACCTACGCCGAGTACTTCGAGATGAGCGTTCGGCTGGCAGAAGCTATGAAGCGCT
ATGGGCTGAATACAAACCATCGGATCGTGGTGTGCAGCGAGAATAGCTTGCAGTTCTTCATGCCCGTGTT
GGGTGCCCTGTTCATCGGTGTGGCTGTGGCCCCAGCTAACGACATCTACAACGAGCGCGAGCTGCTGAAC
AGCATGGGCATCAGCCAGCCCACCGTCGTATTCGTGAGCAAGAAAGGGCTGCAAAAGATCCTCAACGTGC
AAAAGAAGCTACCGATCATACAAAAGATCATCATCATGGATAGCAAGACCGACTACCAGGGCTTCCAAAG
CATGTACACCTTCGTGACTTCCCATTTGCCACCCGGCTTCAACGAGTACGACTTCGTGCCCGAGAGCTTC
GACCGGGACAAAACCATCGCCCTGATCATGAACAGTAGTGGCAGTACCGGATTGCCCAAGGGCGTAGCCC
TACCGCACCGCACCGCTTGTGTCCGATTCAGTCATGCCCGCGACCCCATCTTCGGCAACCAGATCATCCC
CGACACCGCTATCCTCAGCGTGGTGCCATTTCACCACGGCTTCGGCATGTTCACCACGCTGGGCTACTTG
ATCTGCGGCTTTCGGGTCGTGCTCATGTACCGCTTCGAGGAGGAGCTATTCTTGCGCAGCTTGCAAGACT
ATAAGATTCAATCTGCCCTGCTGGTGCCCACACTATTTAGCTTCTTCGCTAAGAGCACTCTCATCGACAA
GTACGACCTAAGCAACTTGCACGAGATCGCCAGCGGCGGGGCGCCGCTCAGCAAGGAGGTAGGTGAGGCC
GTGGCCAAACGCTTCCACCTACCAGGCATCCGCCAGGGCTACGGCCTGACAGAAACAACCAGCGCCATTC
TGATCACCCCCGAAGGGGACGACAAGCCTGGCGCAGTAGGCAAGGTGGTGCCCTTCTTCGAGGCTAAGGT
GGTGGACTTGGACACCGGTAAGACACTGGGTGTGAACCAGCGCGGCGAGCTGTGCGTCCGTGGCCCCATG
ATCATGAGCGGCTACGTTAACAACCCCGAGGCTACAAACGCTCTCATCGACAAGGACGGCTGGCTGCACA
GCGGCGACATCGCCTACTGGGACGAGGACGAGCACTTCTTCATCGTGGACCGGCTGAAGAGCCTGATCAA
ATACAAGGGCTACCAGGTAGCCCCAGCCGAACTGGAGAGCATCCTGCTGCAACACCCCAACATCTTCGAC
GCCGGGGTCGCCGGCCTGCCCGACGACGATGCCGGCGAGCTGCCCGCCGCAGTCGTCGTGCTGGAACACG
GTAAAACCATGACCGAGAAGGAGATCGTGGACTATGTGGCCAGCCAGGTTACAACCGCCAAGAAGCTGCG
CGGTGGTGTTGTGTTCGTGGACGAGGTGCCTAAAGGACTGACCGGCAAGTTGGACGCCCGCAAGATCCGC
GAGATTCTCATTAAGGCCAAGAAGGGCGGCAAGATCGCCGTGTAATCTGCTTGCAAGAACTGGTTCAGTA
GCTTAAGCCACTTTGTGATCCACCTTAACAGCCACGGCTTCCCTCCCGAGGTGGAGGAGCAGGCCGCCGG
CACCCTGCCCATGAGCTGCGCCCAGGAGAGCGGCATGGATAGACACCCTGCTGCTTGCGCCAGCGCCAGG
ATCAACGTCTAACTGCAGTCTAGAGTCGGGGCGGCCGGCCGCTTCGAGCAGACATGATAAGATACATTGA
TGAGTTTGGACAAACCACAACTAGAATGCAGTGAAAAAAATGCTTTATTTGTGAAATTTGTGATGCTATT
GCTTTATTTGTAACCATTATAAGCTGCAATAAACAAGTTAACAACAACAATTGCATTCATTTTATGTTTC
AGGTTCAGGGGGAGGTGTGGGAGGTTTTTTAAAGCAAGTAAAACCTCTACAAATGTGGTAAAATCGATAA
GGATCCGTTTGCGTATTGGGCGCTCTTCCGCTGATCTGCGCAGCACCATGGCCTGAAATAACCTCTGAAA
GAGGAACTTGGTTAGCTACCTTCTGAGGCGGAAAGAACCAGCTGTGGAATGTGTGTCAGTTAGGGTGTGG
AAAGTCCCCAGGCTCCCCAGCAGGCAGAAGTATGCAAAGCATGCATCTCAATTAGTCAGCAACCAGGTGT
GGAAAGTCCCCAGGCTCCCCAGCAGGCAGAAGTATGCAAAGCATGCATCTCAATTAGTCAGCAACCATAG
TCCCGCCCCTAACTCCGCCCATCCCGCCCCTAACTCCGCCCAGTTCCGCCCATTCTCCGCCCCATGGCTG
ACTAATTTTTTTTATTTATGCAGAGGCCGAGGCCGCCTCTGCCTCTGAGCTATTCCAGAAGTAGTGAGGA
GGCTTTTTTGGAGGCCTAGGCTTTTGCAAAAAGCTCGATTCTTCTGACACTAGCGCCACCATGAAGAAGC
CCGAACTCACCGCTACCAGCGTTGAAAAATTTCTCATCGAGAAGTTCGACAGTGTGAGCGACCTGATGCA
GTTGTCGGAGGGCGAAGAGAGCCGAGCCTTCAGCTTCGATGTCGGCGGACGCGGCTATGTACTGCGGGTG
AATAGCTGCGCTGATGGCTTCTACAAAGACCGCTACGTGTACCGCCACTTCGCCAGCGCTGCACTACCCA
TCCCCGAAGTGTTGGACATCGGCGAGTTCAGCGAGAGCCTGACATACTGCATCAGTAGACGCGCCCAAGG
CGTTACTCTCCAAGACCTCCCCGAAACAGAGCTGCCTGCTGTGTTACAGCCTGTCGCCGAAGCTATGGAT
GCTATTGCCGCCGCCGACCTCAGTCAAACCAGCGGCTTCGGCCCATTCGGGCCCCAAGGCATCGGCCAGT
ACACAACCTGGCGGGATTTCATTTGCGCCATTGCTGATCCCCATGTCTACCACTGGCAGACCGTGATGGA
CGACACCGTGTCCGCCAGCGTAGCTCAAGCCCTGGACGAACTGATGCTGTGGGCCGAAGACTGTCCCGAG
GTGCGCCACCTCGTCCATGCCGACTTCGGCAGCAACAACGTCCTGACCGACAACGGCCGCATCACCGCCG
TAATCGACTGGTCCGAAGCTATGTTCGGGGACAGTCAGTACGAGGTGGCCAACATCTTCTTCTGGCGGCC
CTGGCTGGCTTGCATGGAGCAGCAGACTCGCTACTTCGAGCGCCGGCATCCCGAGCTGGCCGGCAGCCCT
CGTCTGCGAGCCTACATGCTGCGCATCGGCCTGGATCAGCTCTACCAGAGCCTCGTGGACGGCAACTTCG
ACGATGCTGCCTGGGCTCAAGGCCGCTGCGATGCCATCGTCCGCAGCGGGGCCGGCACCGTCGGTCGCAC
ACAAATCGCTCGCCGGAGCGCAGCCGTATGGACCGACGGCTGCGTCGAGGTGCTGGCCGACAGCGGCAAC
CGCCGGCCCAGTACACGACCGCGCGCTAAGGAGGTAGGTCGAGTTTAAACTCTAGAACCGGTCATGGCCG
CAATAAAATATCTTTATTTTCATTACATCTGTGTGTTGGTTTTTTGTGTGTTCGAACTAGATGCTGTCGA
CCGATGCCCTTGAGAGCCTTCAACCCAGTCAGCTCCTTCCGGTGGGCGCGGGGCATGACTATCGTCGCCG
CACTTATGACTGTCTTCTTTATCATGCAACTCGTAGGACAGGTGCCGGCAGCGCTCTTCCGCTTCCTCGC
TCACTGACTCGCTGCGCTCGGTCGTTCGGCTGCGGCGAGCGGTATCAGCTCACTCAAAGGCGGTAATACG
GTTATCCACAGAATCAGGGGATAACGCAGGAAAGAACATGTGAGCAAAAGGCCAGCAAAAGGCCAGGAAC
CGTAAAAAGGCCGCGTTGCTGGCGTTTTTCCATAGGCTCCGCCCCCCTGACGAGCATCACAAAAATCGAC
GCTCAAGTCAGAGGTGGCGAAACCCGACAGGACTATAAAGATACCAGGCGTTTCCCCCTGGAAGCTCCCT
CGTGCGCTCTCCTGTTCCGACCCTGCCGCTTACCGGATACCTGTCCGCCTTTCTCCCTTCGGGAAGCGTG
GCGCTTTCTCATAGCTCACGCTGTAGGTATCTCAGTTCGGTGTAGGTCGTTCGCTCCAAGCTGGGCTGTG
TGCACGAACCCCCCGTTCAGCCCGACCGCTGCGCCTTATCCGGTAACTATCGTCTTGAGTCCAACCCGGT
AAGACACGACTTATCGCCACTGGCAGCAGCCACTGGTAACAGGATTAGCAGAGCGAGGTATGTAGGCGGT
GCTACAGAGTTCTTGAAGTGGTGGCCTAACTACGGCTACACTAGAAGAACAGTATTTGGTATCTGCGCTC
TGCTGAAGCCAGTTACCTTCGGAAAAAGAGTTGGTAGCTCTTGATCCGGCAAACAAACCACCGCTGGTAG
CGGTGGTTTTTTTGTTTGCAAGCAGCAGATTACGCGCAGAAAAAAAGGATCTCAAGAAGATCCTTTGATC
TTTTCTACGGGGTCTGACGCTCAGTGGAACGAAAACTCACGTTAAGGGATTTTGGTCATGAGATTATCAA
AAAGGATCTTCACCTAGATCCTTTTAAATTAAAAATGAAGTTTTAAATCAATCTAAAGTATATATGAGTA
AACTTGGTCTGACAGCGGCCGCAAATGCTAAACCACTGCAGTGGTTACCAGTGCTTGATCAGTGAGGCAC
CGATCTCAGCGATCTGCCTATTTCGTTCGTCCATAGTGGCCTGACTCCCCGTCGTGTAGATCACTACGAT
TCGTGAGGGCTTACCATCAGGCCCCAGCGCAGCAATGATGCCGCGAGAGCCGCGTTCACCGGCCCCCGAT
TTGTCAGCAATGAACCAGCCAGCAGGGAGGGCCGAGCGAAGAAGTGGTCCTGCTACTTTGTCCGCCTCCA
TCCAGTCTATGAGCTGCTGTCGTGATGCTAGAGTAAGAAGTTCGCCAGTGAGTAGTTTCCGAAGAGTTGT
GGCCATTGCTACTGGCATCGTGGTATCACGCTCGTCGTTCGGTATGGCTTCGTTCAACTCTGGTTCCCAG
CGGTCAAGCCGGGTCACATGATCACCCATATTATGAAGAAATGCAGTCAGCTCCTTAGGGCCTCCGATCG
TTGTCAGAAGTAAGTTGGCCGCGGTGTTGTCGCTCATGGTAATGGCAGCACTACACAATTCTCTTACCGT
CATGCCATCCGTAAGATGCTTTTCCGTGACCGGCGAGTACTCAACCAAGTCGTTTTGTGAGTAGTGTATA
CGGCGACCAAGCTGCTCTTGCCCGGCGTCTATACGGGACAACACCGCGCCACATAGCAGTACTTTGAAAG
TGCTCATCATCGGGAATCGTTCTTCGGGGCGGAAAGACTCAAGGATCTTGCCGCTATTGAGATCCAGTTC
GATATAGCCCACTCTTGCACCCAGTTGATCTTCAGCATCTTTTACTTTCACCAGCGTTTCGGGGTGTGCA
AAAACAGGCAAGCAAAATGCCGCAAAGAAGGGAATGAGTGCGACACGAAAATGTTGGATGCTCATACTCG
TCCTTTTTCAATATTATTGAAGCATTTATCAGGGTTACTAGTACGTCTCTCAAGGATAAGTAAGTAATAT
TAAGGTACGGGAGGTATTGGACAGGCCGCAATAAAATATCTTTATTTTCATTACATCTGTGTGTTGGTTT
TTTGTGTGAATCGATAGTACTAACATACGCTCTCCATCAAAACAAAACGAAACAAAACAAACTAGCAAAA
TAGGCTGTCCCCAGTGCAAGTGCAGGTGCCAGAACATTTCTCT
